Addgene plasmid #128240: pFETCh_ZBTB49_iso1
Purpose: Donor vector for 3' FLAG tag of human ZBTB49_iso1
Depositing lab: Richard M. Myers. Depositing organization: HudsonAlpha Institute for Biotechnology. Publication: CETCh-seq: CRISPR epitope tagging ChIP-seq of DNA-binding proteins. Savic D, Partridge EC, Newberry KM, Smith SB, Meadows SK, Roberts BS, Mackiewicz M, Mendenhall EM, Myers RM. Genome Res. 2015 Sep 9. 10.1101/gr.193540.115 PubMed 26355004.
Backbone
  Vector backbone: pFETCh_Donor
  Vector type: CRISPR
Growth in bacteria
  Bacterial resistance: Kanamycin, 50 μg/mL
  Growth temperature: 37°C
  Growth strain: DH5alpha
  Copy number: High Copy
Gene/Insert
  Gene/Insert name: ZBTB49_iso1 Homology arms
  Species: H. sapiens (human)
  Tag / fusion protein: 3XFLAG-P2A-NeoR (C terminal on insert)
  Cloning method: Gibson Cloning
Terms and licenses: Academic/Nonprofit Terms; Industry Terms: Not Available to Industry
How to cite: pFETCh_ZBTB49_iso1 was a gift from Richard M. Myers (Addgene plasmid # 128240 ; http://n2t.net/addgene:128240 ; RRID:Addgene_128240)
