[The description below was written by a language model from this plasmid's Addgene catalogue record and pLannotate feature annotations shown in this document.]
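Description:
pFETCh_ZBTB49_iso1 is a homology-directed repair donor plasmid built on the pFETCh_Donor backbone for CRISPR-mediated epitope tagging of the endogenous human ZBTB49 gene (isoform 1) at its 3' end. It is a high-copy plasmid of 6,970 nt that replicates in E. coli from a ColE1/pUC-type origin and is selected with kanamycin through an aph(3')-Ia KanR gene. Remnants of a pUC-style cloning region (lac promoter and operator, CAP site, MCS and lacZα fragments) are also annotated. The two sequence records, one from the depositor and one from repository sequencing, have the same length and the same set of features, differing only in their start coordinate.

The payload, assembled by Gibson cloning, consists of ZBTB49 homology arms flanking a 3XFLAG-P2A-NeoR cassette. The feature table detects the upstream arm as a ZBTB49 coding fragment running directly into the 3xFLAG sequence, followed by the neomycin phosphotransferase gene. The P2A and the downstream arm are not annotated, although an unannotated stretch after neo is where the second arm would be expected. No separate promoter is annotated for neo, in keeping with a design in which correct in-frame integration places the tag and marker under the native ZBTB49 promoter. The P2A peptide would then release NeoR from the FLAG-tagged protein, allowing G418 selection of edited cells. Outside the arms, truncated CMV enhancer/promoter elements precede a truncated HSV thymidine kinase gene, which confers ganciclovir sensitivity and could serve to counterselect random integrants, though the record does not state this use. The associated method uses such donors with Cas9 and a guide RNA to generate FLAG-tagged DNA-binding proteins for ChIP-seq with a standard anti-FLAG antibody.
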