Features (pLannotate 1.2.2; 21 found; start..end, strand, type, name):
     49..120     +  CDS            ZBTB7A (fragment): ZBT7A_CHICK - Also known as LRF From Gallus gallus (Chicken).
    163..708     +  CDS            ZBTB49 (fragment): ZBT49_HUMAN - Also known as ZNF509. Experimental evidence at protein level: Swiss-Prot protein existence level 1. [Isoform 3]: Activates RB1 transcription most probably by antagonizing ZBTB17 repression of RB1. Does not bind directly RB1 promoter. From Homo sapiens (Human).
    742..795     +  CDS            3xFLAG (fragment): three tandem FLAG® epitope tags
    799..823     +  CDS            3xFLAG (fragment): three tandem FLAG® epitope tags
    907..1698    +  CDS            neo: KKA2_KLEPN - Also known as kan, nptII. Experimental evidence at protein level: Swiss-Prot protein existence level 1. Resistance to kanamycin, neomycin, paromomycin, ribostamycin, butirosin and gentamicin B. From Klebsiella pneumoniae.
   2469..2625    +  CDS            lacZα (fragment): LacZα fragment of β-galactosidase; lacZ fragment
   2707..3522    -  CDS            KanR: aminoglycoside phosphotransferase; aph(3')-Ia; confers resistance to kanamycin in bacteria or G418 (Geneticin®) in eukaryotes
   3707..3847    +  CDS            TRA2_ECOLX (fragment): Protein predicted: Swiss-Prot protein existence level 4. Required for transposition of transposon Tn903. From Escherichia coli.
   3902..4490    +  rep_origin     ori: high-copy-number ColE1/pMB1/pBR322/pUC origin of replication
   4859..4948    +  CDS            lacI (fragment): lac repressor; lacI; The lac repressor binds to the lac operator to inhibit transcription in E. coli. This inhibition can be relieved by adding lactose or isopropyl-β-D-thiogalactopyranoside (IPTG).
   4961..4982    +  protein_bind   CAP binding site: CAP binding activates transcription in the presence of cAMP. E. coli catabolite activator protein
   4997..5027    +  promoter       lac promoter: promoter for the E. coli lac operon
   5035..5051    +  protein_bind   lac operator: The lac repressor binds to the lac operator to inhibit transcription in E. coli. This inhibition can be relieved by adding lactose or isopropyl-β-D-thiogalactopyranoside (IPTG). lac repressor encoded by lacI
   5088..5143    -  misc_feature   MCS: pUC18/19 multiple cloning site
   5144..5163    -  misc_feature   MCS (fragment): pUC18/19 multiple cloning site
   5169..5251    +  enhancer       CMV enhancer (fragment): human cytomegalovirus immediate early enhancer; contains an 18-bp deletion relative to the standard CMV enhancer
   5323..5340    -  promoter       CMV promoter (fragment): human cytomegalovirus (CMV) immediate early promoter
   5403..5454    +  promoter       CMVd2 promoter: truncated human cytomegalovirus (CMV) immediate early promoter that yields moderately reduced expression relative to the full-length promoter
   5545..5616    -  CDS            UL24_HHV11 (fragment): Experimental evidence at protein level: Swiss-Prot protein existence level 1. May participate in nuclear egress of viral particles. Plays a role in the dispersal of several host nucleolar proteins including NCL/nucleolin and NPM1. Since deletion of host NCL/nucleolin negatively impact on nuclear egress, UL24 supposedly acts on this process through its effect on host nucleoli. From Human herpesvirus 1 (strain 17) (HHV-1) (Human herpes simplex virus 1).
   5686..6681    +  CDS            ΔTK: truncated herpes simplex virus thymidine kinase (Salomon et al., 1995) confers sensitivity to nucleoside analogs such as acyclovir or ganciclovir
   6793..6954    +  CDS            UL122 (fragment): VIE2_HCMVT - Experimental evidence at protein level: Swiss-Prot protein existence level 1. Stimulates viral early and late gene expression and thus play a crucial role in the regulation of productive infection. In addition, activates quiescent cells to reenter the cell cycle and upregulates several E2F-responsive genes, which are responsible for pushing the cell into S phase. In S-phase, inhibits cellular DNA synthesis and blocks further cell cycle progression. From Human cytomegalovirus (strain Towne) (HHV-5) (Human herpesvirus 5).
>Addgene plasmid #128240 | pFETCh_ZBTB49_iso1 | depositor full sequence | sequence record 245634 | Full Sequence
TTAAGTAAATAAATAACTGTTTTTCTTTTTCCAGGGAAATGTTTTGGGGGATCAGGTGACCTCCGCAGGC
ATGTCCGCACTCACACTGGGGAGAAGCCGTACACATGTGAGATCTGTAACAAGTGCTTTACCCGCTCTGC
GGTGCTCCGGCGGCACAAGAAGATGCACTGCAAAGCTGGTGACGAGAGCCCAGATGTGCTGGAGGAGCTC
AGCCAAGCCATCGAGACCTCCGACCTCGAGAAATCTCAGAGCTCAGACTCTTTCTCCCAAGACACGTCTG
TGACGCTGATGCCAGTGTCGGTTAAACTCCCTGTCCACCCAGTGGAAAATTCTGTGGCAGAATTTGATAG
CCACTCTGGCGGCTCCTATTGTAAGTTACGGTCCATGATCCAACCTCATGGAGTTAGTGACCAGGAGAAG
CTGAGTTTGGATCCTGGTAAACTTGCCAAGCCCCAGATGCAGCAGACACAGCCTCAGGCCTATGCTTACT
CGGATGTGGACACCCCAGCCGGTGGCGAACCACTGCAGGCCGATGGCATGGCCATGATCCGTTCCTCTCT
GGCTGCTTTGGACAACCACGGCGGTGACCCCCTGGGCAGTCGAGCATCTTCCACCACTTATAGGAACTCA
GAGGGTCAGTTTTTCTCCAGCATGACTCTCTGGGGGCTAGCGATGAAGACGCTGCAGAATGAAAACGAGT
TAGACCAGGGGAGCGGAGGAGGTTCCGGTGGAGGTGGTTCTGGAGATTACAAGGATGACGACGATAAGGG
CGATTACAAGGATGACGACGATAAGGGAGATTACAAGGATGACGACGATAAGGTTTCAGGAAGCGGAGCT
ACTAACTTCAGCCTGCTGAAGCAGGCTGGAGACGTGGAGGAGAACCCTGGACCTGGATCGTTTCGCATGA
TTGAACAAGATGGATTGCACGCAGGTTCTCCGGCCGCTTGGGTGGAGAGGCTATTCGGCTATGACTGGGC
ACAACAGACAATCGGCTGCTCTGATGCCGCCGTGTTCCGGCTGTCAGCGCAGGGGCGCCCGGTTCTTTTT
GTCAAGACCGACCTGTCCGGTGCCCTGAATGAACTGCAGGACGAGGCAGCGCGGCTATCGTGGCTGGCCA
CGACGGGCGTTCCTTGCGCAGCTGTGCTCGACGTTGTCACTGAAGCGGGAAGGGACTGGCTGCTATTGGG
CGAAGTGCCGGGGCAGGATCTCCTGTCATCTCACCTTGCTCCTGCCGAGAAAGTATCCATCATGGCTGAT
GCAATGCGGCGGCTGCATACGCTTGATCCGGCTACCTGCCCATTCGACCACCAAGCGAAACATCGCATCG
AGCGAGCACGTACTCGGATGGAAGCCGGTCTTGTCGATCAGGATGATCTGGACGAAGAGCATCAGGGGCT
CGCGCCAGCCGAACTGTTCGCCAGGCTCAAGGCGCGCATGCCCGACGGCGAGGATCTCGTCGTGACCCAT
GGCGATGCCTGCTTGCCGAATATCATGGTGGAAAATGGCCGCTTTTCTGGATTCATCGACTGTGGCCGGC
TGGGTGTGGCCGACCGCTATCAGGACATAGCGTTGGCTACCCGTGATATTGCTGAAGAGCTTGGCGGCGA
ATGGGCTGACCGCTTCCTCGTGCTTTACGGTATCGCCGCTCCCGATTCGCAGCGCATCGCCTTCTATCGC
CTTCTTGACGAGTTCTTCTGATTCGAACATCCCACGGTAGAGGCGTGTTCTCAGTTTAGCAGGCTGGTGT
TAAGGCTGTAGGAGGACCCAGTTTCCCCATGACAGTGCCTTCTAACTAGCCAGAGAATAGGTAGCTTCCC
TCCTGATGATGGCTCATAATCTGAAGCATCTTGAGCTGGGGGTGTGAGGGGGAGGGCCTGCTGGCTCACC
GTGAGGCAGCCGCGGGAGGGAGCGCTGACGTCACAGAAGCGAAGGCTTGATGCTGTCTCAGCAGCCTCAG
CTGTGGGGGGGAAGCGCGTGTGCATCGTGTCAACTACTGTACATGTTGGTCATGTGAAAGGAATTATATA
TGTATAGTATTACAAGTATTTTTGCATTTTTACAAGATTGAAATTTGTAGCATTTTGTATTATTTACACA
GAATTTATTTGTATATGAAACTCATACCATAATTTAATTCGAATAAATGAAACTTTTCTATATATTATAT
GTTTCCTCTAGCATTTTTATTAATCTAAAGACTATAGGGGTATAAAAATAAATAGCAGCGAGGACTCACT
CTGCAAGGATAAGAACCTCATTGGTCAGTCTCCCTCCTGGTACAGCGGGTTTCTCAGTGGTCAGAACTGC
CTGACTCCTGGCTGCCACTTACTGGCAAGGTCATGGGTGAGCTGTTCACCCTCTCAGGATCTTCTCTGGA
GTTTCTTTTTTGCAGTATGAGAGGAACATCTTCCAGTATCTTGGAAAGTCCTCTCCACTGACTGTAGCCT
CCAATTCACTGGCCGTCGTTCACTGGCCGTCGTTTTACAACGTCGTGACTGGGAAAACCCTGGCGTTACC
CAACTTAATCGCCTTGCAGCACATCCCCCTTTCGCCAGCTGGCGTAATAGCGAAGAGGCCCGCACCGATC
GCCCTTCCCAACAGTTGCGCAGCCTGAATGGCGAATGCGATTTATTCAACAAAGCCGCCGTCCCGTCAAG
TCAGCGTAATGCTCTGCCAGTGTTACAACCAATTAACCAATTCTGATTAGAAAAACTCATCGAGCATCAA
ATGAAACTGCAATTTATTCATATCAGGATTATCAATACCATATTTTTGAAAAAGCCGTTTCTGTAATGAA
GGAGAAAACTCACCGAGGCAGTTCCATAGGATGGCAAGATCCTGGTATCGGTCTGCGATTCCGACTCGTC
CAACATCAATACAACCTATTAATTTCCCCTCGTCAAAAATAAGGTTATCAAGTGAGAAATCACCATGAGT
GACGACTGAATCCGGTGAGAATGGCAAAAGCTTATGCATTTCTTTCCAGACTTGTTCAACAGGCCAGCCA
TTACGCTCGTCATCAAAATCACTCGCATCAACCAAACCGTTATTCATTCGTGATTGCGCCTGAGCGAGAC
GAAATACGCGATCGCTGTTAAAAGGACAATTACAAACAGGAATCGAATGCAACCGGCGCAGGAACACTGC
CAGCGCATCAACAATATTTTCACCTGAATCAGGATATTCTTCTAATACCTGGAATGCTGTTTTCCCGGGG
ATCGCAGTGGTGAGTAACCATGCATCATCAGGAGTACGGATAAAATGCTTGATGGTCGGAAGAGGCATAA
ATTCCGTCAGCCAGTTTAGTCTGACCATCTCATCTGTAACATCATTGGCAACGCTACCTTTGCCATGTTT
CAGAAACAACTCTGGCGCATCGGGCTTCCCATACAATCGATAGATTGTCGCACCTGATTGCCCGACATTA
TCGCGAGCCCATTTATACCCATATAAATCAGCATCCATGTTGGAATTTAATCGCGGCTTCGAGCAAGACG
TTTCCCGTTGAATATGGCTCATAACACCCCTTGTATTACTGTTTATGTAAGCAGACAGTTTTATTGTTCA
TGATGATATATTTTTATCTTGTGCAATGTAACATCAGAGATTTTGAGACACAACGTGGCTTTGTTGAATA
AATCGAACTTTTGCTGAGTTGAAGGATCAGATCACGCATCTTCCCGACAACGCAGACCGTTCCGTGGCAA
AGCAAAAGTTCAAAATCACCAACTGGTCCACCTACAACAAAGCTCTCATCAACCGTGGCTCCCTCACTTT
CTGGCTGGATGATGGGGCGATTCAGGCCTGGTATGAGTCAGCAACACCTTCTTCACGAGGCAGACCTCTC
GACGGAGTTCCACTGAGCGTCAGACCCCGTAGAAAAGATCAAAGGATCTTCTTGAGATCCTTTTTTTCTG
CGCGTAATCTGCTGCTTGCAAACAAAAAAACCACCGCTACCAGCGGTGGTTTGTTTGCCGGATCAAGAGC
TACCAACTCTTTTTCCGAAGGTAACTGGCTTCAGCAGAGCGCAGATACCAAATACTGTTCTTCTAGTGTA
GCCGTAGTTAGGCCACCACTTCAAGAACTCTGTAGCACCGCCTACATACCTCGCTCTGCTAATCCTGTTA
CCAGTGGCTGCTGCCAGTGGCGATAAGTCGTGTCTTACCGGGTTGGACTCAAGACGATAGTTACCGGATA
AGGCGCAGCGGTCGGGCTGAACGGGGGGTTCGTGCACACAGCCCAGCTTGGAGCGAACGACCTACACCGA
ACTGAGATACCTACAGCGTGAGCTATGAGAAAGCGCCACGCTTCCCGAAGGGAGAAAGGCGGACAGGTAT
CCGGTAAGCGGCAGGGTCGGAACAGGAGAGCGCACGAGGGAGCTTCCAGGGGGAAACGCCTGGTATCTTT
ATAGTCCTGTCGGGTTTCGCCACCTCTGACTTGAGCGTCGATTTTTGTGATGCTCGTCAGGGGGGCGGAG
CCTATGGAAAAACGCCAGCAACGCGGCCTTTTTACGGTTCCTGGCCTTTTGCTGGCCTTTTGCTCACATG
TTCTTTCCTGCGTTATCCCCTGATTCTGTGGATAACCGTATTACCGCCTTTGAGTGAGCTGATACCGCTC
GCCGCAGCCGAACGACCGAGCGCAGCGAGTCAGTGAGCGAGGAAGCGGAAGAAGCTCGCACATTCAGCAG
CGTTTTTCAGCGCGTTTTCGATCAACGTTTCAATGTTGGTATCAACACCAGGTTTAACTTTGAACTTATC
GGCACTGACGGTTACTGATTTTGAACTTTTGCTTTGCCACGGAACGGTCTGCGTTGTCGGGAAGATGCGT
GATCTGATCCTTCAACTCAGCAAAAGTTCCCAATACGCAAACCGCCTCTCCCCGCGCGTTGGCCGATTCA
TTAATGCAGCTGGCACGACAGGTTTCCCGACTGGAAAGCGGGCAGTGAGCGCAACGCAATTAATGTGAGT
TAGCTCACTCATTAGGCACCCCAGGCTTTACACTTTATGCTTCCGGCTCGTATGTTGTGTGGAATTGTGA
GCGGATAACAATTTCACACAGGAAACAGCTATGACCATGATTACGCCAAGCTTGCATGCCTGCAGGTCGA
CTCTAGAGGATCCCCGGGTACCGAGCTCGAATTAGCTTGCATGCCTGCAGGTCAATTCCCTGGCATTATG
CCCAGTACATGACCTTATGGGACTTTCCTACTTGGCAGTACATCTACGTATTAGTCATCGCTATTACCAT
GGTGATGCGGTTTTGGCAGTACATCAATGGGCGTGGATAGCGGTTTGACTCACGGGGATTTCAAGTCTCC
ACCCCATTGACGTCAATGGGAGTTTGTTTTGGCACCAAAATCAACGGGACTTTCCAAAATGTCGTAACAA
CTCCGCCCCATTGACGCAAATGGGCGGTAGGCGTGTACGGTGGGAGGTCTATATAAGCAGAGCTCGTTTA
GTGAACCGTCAGATCGCCTGGAGACGCCATCCACGCTGTTTTGACCTCCATAGGAGACACCGGGACCGAT
CCAGCCTGGGGATCCCGACCATGGCTTCGTACCCCTGCCATCAACACGCGTCTGCGTTCGACCAGGCTGC
GCGTTCTCGCGGCCATAGCAACCGACGTACGGCGTTGCGCCCTCGCCGGCAGCAAGAAGCCACGGAAGTC
CGCCTGGAGCAGAAAATGCCCACGCTACTGCGGGTTTATATAGACGGTCCTCACGGGATGGGGAAAACCA
CCACCACGCAACTGCTGGTGGCCCTGGGTTCGCGCGACGATATCGTCTACGTACCCGAGCCGATGACTTA
CTGGCAGGTGCTGGGGGCTTCCGAGACAATCGCGAACATCTACACCACACAACACCGCCTCGACCAGGGT
GAGATATCGGCCGGGGACGCGGCGGTGGTAATGACAAGCGCCCAGATAACAATGGGCATGCCTTATGCCG
TGACCGACGCCGTTCTGGCTCCTCATATCGGGGGGGAGGCTGGGAGCTCACATGCCCCGCCCCCGGCCCT
CACCCTCATCTTCGACCGCCATCCCATCGCCGCCCTCCTGTGCTACCCGGCCGCGCGATACCTTATGGGC
AGCATGACCCCCCAGGCCGTGCTGGCGTTCGTGGCCCTCATCCCGCCGACCTTGCCCGGCACAAACATCG
TGTTGGGGGCCCTTCCGGAGGACAGACACATCGACCGCCTGGCCAAACGCCAGCGCCCCGGCGAGCGGCT
TGACCTGGCTATGCTGGCCGCGATTCGCCGCGTTTACGGGCTGCTTGCCAATACGGTGCGGTATCTGCAG
GGCGGCGGGTCGTGGCGGGAGGATTGGGGACAGCTTTCGGGGACGGCCGTGCCGCCCCAGGGTGCCGAGC
CCCAGAGCAACGCGGGCCCACGACCCCATATCGGGGACACGTTATTTACCCTGTTTCGGGCCCCCGAGTT
GCTGGCCCCCAACGGCGACCTGTACAACGTGTTTGCCTGGGCCTTGGACGTCTTGGCCAAACGCCTCCGT
CCCATGCACGTCTTTATCCTGGATTACGACCAATCGCCCGCCGGCTGCCGGGACGCCCTGCTGCAACTTA
CCTCCGGGATGGTCCAGACCCACGTCACCACCCCCGGCTCCATACCGACGATCTGCGACCTGGCGCGCAC
GTTTGCCCGGGAGATGGGGGAGGCTAACTGAGGATCCCACGTCACTATTGTATACTCTATATTATACTCT
ATGTTATACTCTGTAATCCTACTCAATAAACGTGTCACGCCTGTGAAACCGTACTAAGTCTCCCGTGTAT
TCTTATCACCATCAGGTGACATCCTCGCCCAGGCTGTCAATCATGCCGGTATCGATTCCAGTAGCACCGG
CCCCACGCTGACAACCCACTCTTGCAGCGTTAGCAGCGCCCCTCTTAACAAGCCGACCCCCACCAGCGTC
GCGGTTACTAACACTCCTCTCCCCGACCTGCAGCCCAGCT
