Features (pLannotate 1.2.2; 21 found; start..end, strand, type, name):
     72..89      -  promoter       CMV promoter (fragment): human cytomegalovirus (CMV) immediate early promoter
    152..203     +  promoter       CMVd2 promoter: truncated human cytomegalovirus (CMV) immediate early promoter that yields moderately reduced expression relative to the full-length promoter
    294..365     -  CDS            UL24_HHV11 (fragment): Experimental evidence at protein level: Swiss-Prot protein existence level 1. May participate in nuclear egress of viral particles. Plays a role in the dispersal of several host nucleolar proteins including NCL/nucleolin and NPM1. Since deletion of host NCL/nucleolin negatively impact on nuclear egress, UL24 supposedly acts on this process through its effect on host nucleoli. From Human herpesvirus 1 (strain 17) (HHV-1) (Human herpes simplex virus 1).
    435..1430    +  CDS            ΔTK: truncated herpes simplex virus thymidine kinase (Salomon et al., 1995) confers sensitivity to nucleoside analogs such as acyclovir or ganciclovir
   1542..1703    +  CDS            UL122 (fragment): VIE2_HCMVT - Experimental evidence at protein level: Swiss-Prot protein existence level 1. Stimulates viral early and late gene expression and thus play a crucial role in the regulation of productive infection. In addition, activates quiescent cells to reenter the cell cycle and upregulates several E2F-responsive genes, which are responsible for pushing the cell into S phase. In S-phase, inhibits cellular DNA synthesis and blocks further cell cycle progression. From Human cytomegalovirus (strain Towne) (HHV-5) (Human herpesvirus 5).
   1768..1839    +  CDS            ZBTB7A (fragment): ZBT7A_CHICK - Also known as LRF From Gallus gallus (Chicken).
   1882..2427    +  CDS            ZBTB49 (fragment): ZBT49_HUMAN - Also known as ZNF509. Experimental evidence at protein level: Swiss-Prot protein existence level 1. [Isoform 3]: Activates RB1 transcription most probably by antagonizing ZBTB17 repression of RB1. Does not bind directly RB1 promoter. From Homo sapiens (Human).
   2461..2514    +  CDS            3xFLAG (fragment): three tandem FLAG® epitope tags
   2518..2542    +  CDS            3xFLAG (fragment): three tandem FLAG® epitope tags
   2626..3417    +  CDS            neo: KKA2_KLEPN - Also known as kan, nptII. Experimental evidence at protein level: Swiss-Prot protein existence level 1. Resistance to kanamycin, neomycin, paromomycin, ribostamycin, butirosin and gentamicin B. From Klebsiella pneumoniae.
   4188..4344    +  CDS            lacZα (fragment): LacZα fragment of β-galactosidase; lacZ fragment
   4426..5241    -  CDS            KanR: aminoglycoside phosphotransferase; aph(3')-Ia; confers resistance to kanamycin in bacteria or G418 (Geneticin®) in eukaryotes
   5426..5566    +  CDS            TRA2_ECOLX (fragment): Protein predicted: Swiss-Prot protein existence level 4. Required for transposition of transposon Tn903. From Escherichia coli.
   5621..6209    +  rep_origin     ori: high-copy-number ColE1/pMB1/pBR322/pUC origin of replication
   6578..6667    +  CDS            lacI (fragment): lac repressor; lacI; The lac repressor binds to the lac operator to inhibit transcription in E. coli. This inhibition can be relieved by adding lactose or isopropyl-β-D-thiogalactopyranoside (IPTG).
   6680..6701    +  protein_bind   CAP binding site: CAP binding activates transcription in the presence of cAMP. E. coli catabolite activator protein
   6716..6746    +  promoter       lac promoter: promoter for the E. coli lac operon
   6754..6770    +  protein_bind   lac operator: The lac repressor binds to the lac operator to inhibit transcription in E. coli. This inhibition can be relieved by adding lactose or isopropyl-β-D-thiogalactopyranoside (IPTG). lac repressor encoded by lacI
   6807..6862    -  misc_feature   MCS: pUC18/19 multiple cloning site
   6863..6882    -  misc_feature   MCS (fragment): pUC18/19 multiple cloning site
   6888..6970    +  enhancer       CMV enhancer (fragment): human cytomegalovirus immediate early enhancer; contains an 18-bp deletion relative to the standard CMV enhancer
>Addgene plasmid #128240 | pFETCh_ZBTB49_iso1 | addgene full sequence | sequence record 260789 | Addgene NGS Result
GTGATGCGGTTTTGGCAGTACATCAATGGGCGTGGATAGCGGTTTGACTCACGGGGATTTCAAGTCTCCA
CCCCATTGACGTCAATGGGAGTTTGTTTTGGCACCAAAATCAACGGGACTTTCCAAAATGTCGTAACAAC
TCCGCCCCATTGACGCAAATGGGCGGTAGGCGTGTACGGTGGGAGGTCTATATAAGCAGAGCTCGTTTAG
TGAACCGTCAGATCGCCTGGAGACGCCATCCACGCTGTTTTGACCTCCATAGGAGACACCGGGACCGATC
CAGCCTGGGGATCCCGACCATGGCTTCGTACCCCTGCCATCAACACGCGTCTGCGTTCGACCAGGCTGCG
CGTTCTCGCGGCCATAGCAACCGACGTACGGCGTTGCGCCCTCGCCGGCAGCAAGAAGCCACGGAAGTCC
GCCTGGAGCAGAAAATGCCCACGCTACTGCGGGTTTATATAGACGGTCCTCACGGGATGGGGAAAACCAC
CACCACGCAACTGCTGGTGGCCCTGGGTTCGCGCGACGATATCGTCTACGTACCCGAGCCGATGACTTAC
TGGCAGGTGCTGGGGGCTTCCGAGACAATCGCGAACATCTACACCACACAACACCGCCTCGACCAGGGTG
AGATATCGGCCGGGGACGCGGCGGTGGTAATGACAAGCGCCCAGATAACAATGGGCATGCCTTATGCCGT
GACCGACGCCGTTCTGGCTCCTCATATCGGGGGGGAGGCTGGGAGCTCACATGCCCCGCCCCCGGCCCTC
ACCCTCATCTTCGACCGCCATCCCATCGCCGCCCTCCTGTGCTACCCGGCCGCGCGATACCTTATGGGCA
GCATGACCCCCCAGGCCGTGCTGGCGTTCGTGGCCCTCATCCCGCCGACCTTGCCCGGCACAAACATCGT
GTTGGGGGCCCTTCCGGAGGACAGACACATCGACCGCCTGGCCAAACGCCAGCGCCCCGGCGAGCGGCTT
GACCTGGCTATGCTGGCCGCGATTCGCCGCGTTTACGGGCTGCTTGCCAATACGGTGCGGTATCTGCAGG
GCGGCGGGTCGTGGCGGGAGGATTGGGGACAGCTTTCGGGGACGGCCGTGCCGCCCCAGGGTGCCGAGCC
CCAGAGCAACGCGGGCCCACGACCCCATATCGGGGACACGTTATTTACCCTGTTTCGGGCCCCCGAGTTG
CTGGCCCCCAACGGCGACCTGTACAACGTGTTTGCCTGGGCCTTGGACGTCTTGGCCAAACGCCTCCGTC
CCATGCACGTCTTTATCCTGGATTACGACCAATCGCCCGCCGGCTGCCGGGACGCCCTGCTGCAACTTAC
CTCCGGGATGGTCCAGACCCACGTCACCACCCCCGGCTCCATACCGACGATCTGCGACCTGGCGCGCACG
TTTGCCCGGGAGATGGGGGAGGCTAACTGAGGATCCCACGTCACTATTGTATACTCTATATTATACTCTA
TGTTATACTCTGTAATCCTACTCAATAAACGTGTCACGCCTGTGAAACCGTACTAAGTCTCCCGTGTATT
CTTATCACCATCAGGTGACATCCTCGCCCAGGCTGTCAATCATGCCGGTATCGATTCCAGTAGCACCGGC
CCCACGCTGACAACCCACTCTTGCAGCGTTAGCAGCGCCCCTCTTAACAAGCCGACCCCCACCAGCGTCG
CGGTTACTAACACTCCTCTCCCCGACCTGCAGCCCAGCTTTAAGTAAATAAATAACTGTTTTTCTTTTTC
CAGGGAAATGTTTTGGGGGATCAGGTGACCTCCGCAGGCATGTCCGCACTCACACTGGGGAGAAGCCGTA
CACATGTGAGATCTGTAACAAGTGCTTTACCCGCTCTGCGGTGCTCCGGCGGCACAAGAAGATGCACTGC
AAAGCTGGTGACGAGAGCCCAGATGTGCTGGAGGAGCTCAGCCAAGCCATCGAGACCTCCGACCTCGAGA
AATCTCAGAGCTCAGACTCTTTCTCCCAAGACACGTCTGTGACGCTGATGCCAGTGTCGGTTAAACTCCC
TGTCCACCCAGTGGAAAATTCTGTGGCAGAATTTGATAGCCACTCTGGCGGCTCCTATTGTAAGTTACGG
TCCATGATCCAACCTCATGGAGTTAGTGACCAGGAGAAGCTGAGTTTGGATCCTGGTAAACTTGCCAAGC
CCCAGATGCAGCAGACACAGCCTCAGGCCTATGCTTACTCGGATGTGGACACCCCAGCCGGTGGCGAACC
ACTGCAGGCCGATGGCATGGCCATGATCCGTTCCTCTCTGGCTGCTTTGGACAACCACGGCGGTGACCCC
CTGGGCAGTCGAGCATCTTCCACCACTTATAGGAACTCAGAGGGTCAGTTTTTCTCCAGCATGACTCTCT
GGGGGCTAGCGATGAAGACGCTGCAGAATGAAAACGAGTTAGACCAGGGGAGCGGAGGAGGTTCCGGTGG
AGGTGGTTCTGGAGATTACAAGGATGACGACGATAAGGGCGATTACAAGGATGACGACGATAAGGGAGAT
TACAAGGATGACGACGATAAGGTTTCAGGAAGCGGAGCTACTAACTTCAGCCTGCTGAAGCAGGCTGGAG
ACGTGGAGGAGAACCCTGGACCTGGATCGTTTCGCATGATTGAACAAGATGGATTGCACGCAGGTTCTCC
GGCCGCTTGGGTGGAGAGGCTATTCGGCTATGACTGGGCACAACAGACAATCGGCTGCTCTGATGCCGCC
GTGTTCCGGCTGTCAGCGCAGGGGCGCCCGGTTCTTTTTGTCAAGACCGACCTGTCCGGTGCCCTGAATG
AACTGCAGGACGAGGCAGCGCGGCTATCGTGGCTGGCCACGACGGGCGTTCCTTGCGCAGCTGTGCTCGA
CGTTGTCACTGAAGCGGGAAGGGACTGGCTGCTATTGGGCGAAGTGCCGGGGCAGGATCTCCTGTCATCT
CACCTTGCTCCTGCCGAGAAAGTATCCATCATGGCTGATGCAATGCGGCGGCTGCATACGCTTGATCCGG
CTACCTGCCCATTCGACCACCAAGCGAAACATCGCATCGAGCGAGCACGTACTCGGATGGAAGCCGGTCT
TGTCGATCAGGATGATCTGGACGAAGAGCATCAGGGGCTCGCGCCAGCCGAACTGTTCGCCAGGCTCAAG
GCGCGCATGCCCGACGGCGAGGATCTCGTCGTGACCCATGGCGATGCCTGCTTGCCGAATATCATGGTGG
AAAATGGCCGCTTTTCTGGATTCATCGACTGTGGCCGGCTGGGTGTGGCCGACCGCTATCAGGACATAGC
GTTGGCTACCCGTGATATTGCTGAAGAGCTTGGCGGCGAATGGGCTGACCGCTTCCTCGTGCTTTACGGT
ATCGCCGCTCCCGATTCGCAGCGCATCGCCTTCTATCGCCTTCTTGACGAGTTCTTCTGATTCGAACATC
CCACGGTAGAGGCGTGTTCTCAGTTTAGCAGGCTGGTGTTAAGGCTGTAGGAGGACCCAGTTTCCCCATG
ACAGTGCCTTCTAACTAGCCAGAGAATAGGTAGCTTCCCTCCTGATGATGGCTCATAATCTGAAGCATCT
TGAGCTGGGGGTGTGAGGGGGAGGGCCTGCTGGCTCACCGTGAGGCAGCCGCGGGAGGGAGCGCTGACGT
CACAGAAGCGAAGGCTTGATGCTGTCTCAGCAGCCTCAGCTGTGGGGGGGAAGCGCGTGTGCATCGTGTC
AACTACTGTACATGTTGGTCATGTGAAAGGAATTATATATGTATAGTATTACAAGTATTTTTGCATTTTT
ACAAGATTGAAATTTGTAGCATTTTGTATTATTTACACAGAATTTATTTGTATATGAAACTCATACCATA
ATTTAATTCGAATAAATGAAACTTTTCTATATATTATATGTTTCCTCTAGCATTTTTATTAATCTAAAGA
CTATAGGGGTATAAAAATAAATAGCAGCGAGGACTCACTCTGCAAGGATAAGAACCTCATTGGTCAGTCT
CCCTCCTGGTACAGCGGGTTTCTCAGTGGTCAGAACTGCCTGACTCCTGGCTGCCACTTACTGGCAAGGT
CATGGGTGAGCTGTTCACCCTCTCAGGATCTTCTCTGGAGTTTCTTTTTTGCAGTATGAGAGGAACATCT
TCCAGTATCTTGGAAAGTCCTCTCCACTGACTGTAGCCTCCAATTCACTGGCCGTCGTTCACTGGCCGTC
GTTTTACAACGTCGTGACTGGGAAAACCCTGGCGTTACCCAACTTAATCGCCTTGCAGCACATCCCCCTT
TCGCCAGCTGGCGTAATAGCGAAGAGGCCCGCACCGATCGCCCTTCCCAACAGTTGCGCAGCCTGAATGG
CGAATGCGATTTATTCAACAAAGCCGCCGTCCCGTCAAGTCAGCGTAATGCTCTGCCAGTGTTACAACCA
ATTAACCAATTCTGATTAGAAAAACTCATCGAGCATCAAATGAAACTGCAATATATTCATATCAGGATTA
TCAATACCATATTTTTGAAAAAGCCGTTTCTGTAATGAAGGAGAAAACTCACCGAGGCAGTTCCATAGGA
TGGCAAGATCCTGGTATCGGTCTGCGATTCCGACTCGTCCAACATCAATACAACCTATTAATTTCCCCTC
GTCAAAAATAAGGTTATCAAGTGAGAAATCACCATGAGTGACGACTGAATCCGGTGAGAATGGCAAAAGC
TTATGCATTTCTTTCCAGACTTGTTCAACAGGCCAGCCATTACGCTCGTCATCAAAATCACTCGCATCAA
CCAAACCGTTATTCATTCGTGATTGCGCCTGAGCGAGACGAAATACGCGATCGCTGTTAAAAGGACAATT
ACAAACAGGAATCGAATGCAACCGGCGCAGGAACACTGCCAGCGCATCAACAATATTTTCACCTGAATCA
GGATATTCTTCTAATACCTGGAATGCTGTTTTCCCGGGGATCGCAGTGGTGAGTAACCATGCATCATCAG
GAGTACGGATAAAATGCTTGATGGTCGGAAGAGGCATAAATTCCGTCAGCCAGTTTAGTCTGACCATCTC
ATCTGTAACATCATTGGCAACGCTACCTTTGCCATGTTTCAGAAACAACTCTGGCGCATCGGGCTTCCCA
TACAATCGATAGATTGTCGCACCTGATTGCCCGACATTATCGCGAGCCCATTTATACCCATATAAATCAG
CATCCATGTTGGAATTTAATCGCGGCTTCGAGCAAGACGTTTCCCGTTGAATATGGCTCATAACACCCCT
TGTATTACTGTTTATGTAAGCAGACAGTTTTATTGTTCATGATGATATATTTTTATCTTGTGCAATGTAA
CATCAGAGATTTTGAGACACAACGTGGCTTTGTTGAATAAATCGAACTTTTGCTGAGTTGAAGGATCAGA
TCACGCATCTTCCCGACAACGCAGACCGTTCCGTGGCAAAGCAAAAGTTCAAAATCACCAACTGGTCCAC
CTACAACAAAGCTCTCATCAACCGTGGCTCCCTCACTTTCTGGCTGGATGATGGGGCGATTCAGGCCTGG
TATGAGTCAGCAACACCTTCTTCACGAGGCAGACCTCTCGACGGAGTTCCACTGAGCGTCAGACCCCGTA
GAAAAGATCAAAGGATCTTCTTGAGATCCTTTTTTTCTGCGCGTAATCTGCTGCTTGCAAACAAAAAAAC
CACCGCTACCAGCGGTGGTTTGTTTGCCGGATCAAGAGCTACCAACTCTTTTTCCGAAGGTAACTGGCTT
CAGCAGAGCGCAGATACCAAATACTGTTCTTCTAGTGTAGCCGTAGTTAGGCCACCACTTCAAGAACTCT
GTAGCACCGCCTACATACCTCGCTCTGCTAATCCTGTTACCAGTGGCTGCTGCCAGTGGCGATAAGTCGT
GTCTTACCGGGTTGGACTCAAGACGATAGTTACCGGATAAGGCGCAGCGGTCGGGCTGAACGGGGGGTTC
GTGCACACAGCCCAGCTTGGAGCGAACGACCTACACCGAACTGAGATACCTACAGCGTGAGCTATGAGAA
AGCGCCACGCTTCCCGAAGGGAGAAAGGCGGACAGGTATCCGGTAAGCGGCAGGGTCGGAACAGGAGAGC
GCACGAGGGAGCTTCCAGGGGGAAACGCCTGGTATCTTTATAGTCCTGTCGGGTTTCGCCACCTCTGACT
TGAGCGTCGATTTTTGTGATGCTCGTCAGGGGGGCGGAGCCTATGGAAAAACGCCAGCAACGCGGCCTTT
TTACGGTTCCTGGCCTTTTGCTGGCCTTTTGCTCACATGTTCTTTCCTGCGTTATCCCCTGATTCTGTGG
ATAACCGTATTACCGCCTTTGAGTGAGCTGATACCGCTCGCCGCAGCCGAACGACCGAGCGCAGCGAGTC
AGTGAGCGAGGAAGCGGAAGAAGCTCGCACATTCAGCAGCGTTTTTCAGCGCGTTTTCGATCAACGTTTC
AATGTTGGTATCAACACCAGGTTTAACTTTGAACTTATCGGCACTGACGGTTACTGATTTTGAACTTTTG
CTTTGCCACGGAACGGTCTGCGTTGTCGGGAAGATGCGTGATCTGATCCTTCAACTCAGCAAAAGTTCCC
AATACGCAAACCGCCTCTCCCCGCGCGTTGGCCGATTCATTAATGCAGCTGGCACGACAGGTTTCCCGAC
TGGAAAGCGGGCAGTGAGCGCAACGCAATTAATGTGAGTTAGCTCACTCATTAGGCACCCCAGGCTTTAC
ACTTTATGCTTCCGGCTCGTATGTTGTGTGGAATTGTGAGCGGATAACAATTTCACACAGGAAACAGCTA
TGACCATGATTACGCCAAGCTTGCATGCCTGCAGGTCGACTCTAGAGGATCCCCGGGTACCGAGCTCGAA
TTAGCTTGCATGCCTGCAGGTCAATTCCCTGGCATTATGCCCAGTACATGACCTTATGGGACTTTCCTAC
TTGGCAGTACATCTACGTATTAGTCATCGCTATTACCATG
